>Addgene plasmid #134886 | pCAT218 | depositor full sequence | sequence record 259194 | Full Sequence
GAACTTAATTAATTGACAATTAATCATCGGCTCGTATAATGTGTGGAATTGTGAGATCTTTTAAGAAGGA
GATATACATATGCGTAAAGGAGAAGAACTTTTCACTGGAGTTGTCCCAATTCTTGTTGAATTAGATGGTG
ATGTTAATGGGCACAAATTTTCTGTCAGTGGAGAGGGTGAAGGTGATGCAACATACGGAAAACTTACCCT
TAAATTTATTTGCACTACTGGAAAACTACCTGTTCCATGGCCAACACTTGTCACTACTTTCGGTTATGGT
GTTCAATGCTTTGCGAGATACCCAGATCATATGAAACAGCATGACTTTTTCAAGAGTGCCATGCCCGAAG
GTTATGTACAGGAAAGAACTATATTTTTCAAAGATGACGGGAACTACAAGACACGTGCTGAAGTCAAGTT
TGAAGGTGATACCCTTGTTAATAGAATCGAGTTAAAAGGTATTGATTTTAAAGAAGATGGAAACATTCTT
GGACACAAATTGGAATACAACTATAACTCACACAATGTATACATCATGGCAGACAAACAAAAGAATGGAA
TCAAAGTTAACTTCAAAATTAGACACAACATTGAAGATGGAAGCGTTCAACTAGCAGACCATTATCAACA
AAATACTCCAATTGGCGATGGCCCTGTCCTTTTACCAGACAACCATTACCTGTCCACACAATCTGCCCTT
TCGAAAGATCCCAACGAAAAGAGAGATCACATGGTCCTTCTTGAGTTTGTAACAGCTGCTGGGATTACAC
ATGGCATGGATGAACTATACAAATAACCAGGCATCAAATAAAACGAAAGGCTCAGTCGAAAGACTGGGCC
TTTCGTTTTATCTGTTGTTTGTCGGTGAACGCTCTCTACTAGAGTCACACTGGCTCACCTTCGGGTGGGC
CTTTCTGCGAAGCGGCGCGCCGTCCCGTCAAGTCAGCGTAATGCTCTGCCAGTGTTACAACCAATTAACC
AATTCTGATTAGAAAAACTCATCGAGCATCAAATGAAACTGCAATTTATTCATATCAGGATTATCAATAC
CATATTTTTGAAAAAGCCGTTTCTGTAATGAAGGAGAAAACTCACCGAGGCAGTTCCATAGGATGGCAAG
ATCCTGGTATCGGTCTGCGATTCCGACTCGTCCAACATCAATACAACCTATTAATTTCCCCTCGTCAAAA
ATAAGGTTATCAAGTGAGAAATCACCATGAGTGACGACTGAATCCGGTGAGAATGGCAAAAGCTTATGCA
TTTCTTTCCAGACTTGTTCAACAGGCCAGCCATTACGCTCGTCATCAAAATCACTCGCATCAACCAAACC
GTTATTCATTCGTGATTGCGCCTGAGCGAGACGAAATACGCGATCGCTGTTAAAAGGACAATTACAAACA
GGAATCGAATGCAACCGGCGCAGGAACACTGCCAGCGCATCAACAATATTTTCACCTGAATCAGGATATT
CTTCTAATACCTGGAATGCTGTTTTCCCGGGGATCGCAGTGGTGAGTAACCATGCATCATCAGGAGTACG
GATAAAATGCTTGATGGTCGGAAGAGGCATAAATTCCGTCAGCCAGTTTAGTCTGACCATCTCATCTGTA
ACATCATTGGCAACGCTACCTTTGCCATGTTTCAGAAACAACTCTGGCGCATCGGGCTTCCCATACAATC
GATAGATTGTCGCACCTGATTGCCCGACATTATCGCGAGCCCATTTATACCCATATAAATCAGCATCCAT
GTTGGAATTTAATCGCGGCCTCGAGCAAGACGTTTCCCGTTGAATATGGCTCATAACACCCCTTGTATTA
CTGTTTATGTAAGCAGACAGTTTTATTGTTCATGATGATATATTTTTATCTTGTGCAATGTAACATCAGA
GATTTTGAGACACAACGTGGCTTTCCAGGTGGCCGGCCCTTCGCAAAGTCGTGACCGCCTACGGCGGCTG
CGGCGCCCTACGGGCTTGCTCTCCGGGCTTCGCCCTGCGCGGTCGCTGCGCTCCCTTGCCAGCCCGTGGA
TATGTGGACGATGGCCGCGAGCGGCCACCGGCTGGCTCGCTTCGCTCGGCCCGTGGACAACCCTGCTGGA
CAAGCTGATGGACAGGCTGCGCCTGCCCACGAGCTTGACCACAGGGATTGCCCACCGGCTACCCAGCCTT
CGACCACATACCCACCGGCTCCAACTGCGCGGCCTGCGGCCTTGCCCCATCAATTTTTTTAATTTTCTCT
GGGGAAAAGCCTCCGGCCTGCGGCCTGCGCGCTTCGCTTGCCGGTTGGACACCAAGTGGAAGGCGGGTCA
AGGCTCGCGCAGCGACCGCGCAGCGGCTTGGCCTTGACGCGCCTGGAACGACCCAAGCCTATGCGAGTGG
GGGCAGTCGAAGGCGAAGCCCGCCCGCCTGCCCCCCGAGCCTCACGGCGGCGAGTGCGGGGGTTCCAAGG
GGGCAGCGCCACCTTGGGCAAGGCCGAAGGCCGCGCAGTCGATCAACAAGCCCCGGAGGGGCCACTTTTT
GCCGGAGGGGGAGCCGCGCCGAAGGCGTGGGGGAACCCCGCAGGGGTGCCCTTCTTTGGGCACCAAAGAA
CTAGATATAGGGCGAAATGCGAAAGACTTAAAAATCAACAACTTAAAAAAGGGGGGTACGCAACAGCTCA
TTGCGGCACCCCCCGCAATAGCTCATTGCGTAGGTTAAAGAAAATCTGTAATTGACTGCCACTTTTACGC
AACGCATAATTGTTGTCGCGCTGCCGAAAAGTTGCAGCTGATTGCGCATGGTGCCGCAACCGTGCGGCAC
CCTACCGCATGGAGATAAGCATGGCCACGCAGTCCAGAGAAATCGGCATTCAAGCCAAGAACAAGCCCGG
TCACTGGGTGCAAACGGAACGCAAAGCGCATGAGGCGTGGGCCGGGCTTATTGCGAGGAAACCCACGGCG
GCAATGCTGCTGCATCACCTCGTGGCGCAGATGGGCCACCAGAACGCCGTGGTGGTCAGCCAGAAGACAC
TTTCCAAGCTCATCGGACGTTCTTTGCGGACGGTCCAATACGCAGTCAAGGACTTGGTGGCCGAGCGCTG
GATCTCCGTCGTGAAGCTCAACGGCCCCGGCACCGTGTCGGCCTACGTGGTCAATGACCGCGTGGCGTGG
GGCCAGCCCCGCGACCAGTTGCGCCTGTCGGTGTTCAGTGCCGCCGTGGTGGTTGATCACGACGACCAGG
ACGAATCGCTGTTGGGGCATGGCGACCTGCGCCGCATCCCGACCCTGTATCCGGGCGAGCAGCAACTACC
GACCGGCCCCGGCGAGGAGCCGCCCAGCCAGCCCGGCATTCCGGGCATGGAACCAGACCTGCCAGCCTTG
ACCGAAACGGAGGAATGGGAACGGCGCGGGCAGCAGCGCCTGCCGATGCCCGATGAGCCGTGTTTTCTGG
ACGATGGCGAGCCGTTGGAGCCGCCGACACGGGTCACGCTGCCGCGCCGGTAGCACTTGGGTTGCGCAGC
AACCCGTAAGTGCGCTGTTCCAGACTATCGGCTGTAGCCGCCTCGCCGCCCTATACCTTGTCTG
Features (pLannotate 1.2.2; 7 found; start..end, strand, type, name):
     13..41      +  promoter       tac promoter: strong E. coli promoter; hybrid between the trp and lac UV5 promoters
     80..793     +  CDS            hfriFP: hfriFP is a fluorescent protein published in 2013, derived from Herbaspirillum frisingense.
    805..876     +  terminator     rrnB T1 terminator: transcription terminator T1 from the E. coli rrnB gene
    892..919     +  terminator     T7Te terminator: phage T7 early transcription terminator
    989..1804    -  CDS            KanR: aminoglycoside phosphotransferase; aph(3')-Ia; confers resistance to kanamycin in bacteria or G418 (Geneticin®) in eukaryotes
   2051..2820    +  rep_origin     pBBR1 oriV: replication origin of the broad-host-range plasmid pBBR1 from Bordetella bronchiseptica; requires the pBBR1 Rep protein for replication
   2821..3483    +  CDS            pBBR1 Rep: replication protein for the broad-host-range plasmid pBBR1 from Bordetella bronchiseptica
