>Addgene plasmid #134886 | pCAT218 | addgene full sequence | sequence record 269076 | Addgene NGS Result
TTGCGCAGCAACCCGTAAGTGCGCTGTTCCAGACTATCGGCTGTAGCCGCCTCGCCGCCCTATACCTTGT
CTGGAACTTAATTAATTGACAATTAATCATCGGCTCGTATAATGTGTGGAATTGTGAGATCTTTTAAGAA
GGAGATATACATATGCGTAAAGGAGAAGAACTTTTCACTGGAGTTGTCCCAATTCTTGTTGAATTAGATG
GTGATGTTAATGGGCACAAATTTTCTGTCAGTGGAGAGGGTGAAGGTGATGCAACATACGGAAAACTTAC
CCTTAAATTTATTTGCACTACTGGAAAACTACCTGTTCCATGGCCAACACTTGTCACTACTTTCGGTTAT
GGTGTTCAATGCTTTGCGAGATACCCAGATCATATGAAACAGCATGACTTTTTCAAGAGTGCCATGCCCG
AAGGTTATGTACAGGAAAGAACTATATTTTTCAAAGATGACGGGAACTACAAGACACGTGCTGAAGTCAA
GTTTGAAGGTGATACCCTTGTTAATAGAATCGAGTTAAAAGGTATTGATTTTAAAGAAGATGGAAACATT
CTTGGACACAAATTGGAATACAACTATAACTCACATAATGTATACATCATGGCAGACAAACAAAAGAATG
GAATCAAAGTTAACTTCAAAATTAGACACAACATTGAAGATGGAAGCGTTCAACTAGCAGACCATTATCA
ACAAAATACTCCAATTGGCGATGGCCCTGTCCTTTTACCAGACAACCATTACCTGTCCACACAATCTGCC
CTTTCGAAAGATCCCAACGAAAAGAGAGATCACATGGTCCTTCTTGAGTTTGTAACAGCTGCTGGGATTA
CACATGGCATGGATGAACTATACAAATAACCAGGCATCAAATAAAACGAAAGGCTCAGTCGAAAGACTGG
GCCTTTCGTTTTATCTGTTGTTTGTCGGTGAACGCTCTCTACTAGAGTCACACTGGCTCACCTTCGGGTG
GGCCTTTCTGCGAAGCGGCGCGCCGTCCCGTCAAGTCAGCGTAATGCTCTGCCAGTGTTACAACCAATTA
ACCAATTCTGATTAGAAAAACTCATCGAGCATCAAATGAAACTGCAATTTATTCATATCAGGATTATCAA
TACCATATTTTTGAAAAAGCCGTTTCTGTAATGAAGGAGAAAACTCACCGAGGCAGTTCCATAGGATGGC
AAGATCCTGGTATCGGTCTGCGATTCCGACTCGTCCAACATCAATACAACCTATTAATTTCCCCTCGTCA
AAAATAAGGTTATCAAGTGAGAAATCACCATGAGTGACGACTGAATCCGGTGAGAATGGCAAAAGCTTAT
GCATTTCTTTCCAGACTTGTTCAACAGGCCAGCCATTACGCTCGTCATCAAAATCACTCGCATCAACCAA
ACCGTTATTCATTCGTGATTGCGCCTGAGCGAGACGAAATACGCGATCGCTGTTAAAAGGACAATTACAA
ACAGGAATCGAATGCAACCGGCGCAGGAACACTGCCAGCGCATCAACAATATTTTCACCTGAATCAGGAT
ATTCTTCTAATACCTGGAATGCTGTTTTCCCGGGGATCGCAGTGGTGAGTAACCATGCATCATCAGGAGT
ACGGATAAAATGCTTGATGGTCGGAAGAGGCATAAATTCCGTCAGCCAGTTTAGTCTGACCATCTCATCT
GTAACATCATTGGCAACGCTACCTTTGCCATGTTTCAGAAACAACTCTGGCGCATCGGGCTTCCCATACA
ATCGATAGATTGTCGCACCTGATTGCCCGACATTATCGCGAGCCCATTTATACCCATATAAATCAGCATC
CATGTTGGAATTTAATCGCGGCCTCGAGCAAGACGTTTCCCGTTGAATATGGCTCATAACACCCCTTGTA
TTACTGTTTATGTAAGCAGACAGTTTTATTGTTCATGATGATATATTTTTATCTTGTGCAATGTAACATC
AGAGATTTTGAGACACAACGTGGATTTCCAGGTGGCCGGCCCTTCGCAAAGTCGTGACCGCCTACGGCGG
CTGCGGCGCCCTACGGGCTTGCTCTCCGGGCTTCGCCCTGCGCGGTCGCTGCGCTCCCTTGCCAGCCCGT
GGATATGTGGACGATGGCCGCGAGCGGCCACCGGCTGGCTCGCTTCGCTCGGCCCGTGGACAACCCTGCT
GGACAAGCTGATGGACAGGCTGCGCCTGCCCACGAGCTTGACCACAGGGATTGCCCACCGGCTACCCAGC
CTTCGACCACATACCCACCGGCTCCAACTGCGCGGCCTGCGGCCTTGCCCCATCAATTTTTTTAATTTTC
TCTGGGGAAAAGCCTCCGGCCTGCGGCCTGCGCGCTTCGCTTGCCGGTTGGACACCAAGTGGAAGGCGGG
TCAAGGCTCGCGCAGCGACCGCGCAGCGGCTTGGCCTTGACGCGCCTGGAACGACCCAAGCCTATGCGAG
TGGGGGCAGTCGAAGGGCGAAGCCCGCCCGCCTGCCCCCCGAGCCTCACGGCGGCGAGTGCGGGGGTTCC
AAGGGGGCAGCGCCACCTTGGGCAAGGCCGAAGGCCGCGCAGTCGATCAACAAGCCCCGGAGGGGCCACT
TTTTGCCGGAGGGGGAGCCGCGCCGAAGGCGTGGGGGAACCCCGCAGGGGTGCCCTTCTTTGGGCACCAA
AGAACTAGATATAGGGCGAAATGCGAAAGACTTAAAAATCAACAACTTAAAAAAGGGGGGTACGCAACAG
CTCATTGCGGCACCCCCCGCAATAGCTCATTGCGTAGGTTAAAGAAAATCTGTAATTGACTGCCACTTTT
ACGCAACGCATAATTGTTGTCGCGCTGCCGAAAAGTTGCAGCTGATTGCGCATGGTGCCGCAACCGTGCG
GCACCCCTACCGCATGGAGATAAGCATGGCCACGCAGTCCAGAGAAATCGGCATTCAAGCCAAGAACAAG
CCCGGTCACTGGGTGCAAACGGAACGCAAAGCGCATGAGGCGTGGGCCGGGCTTATTGCGAGGAAACCCA
CGGCGGCAATGCTGCTGCATCACCTCGTGGCGCAGATGGGCCACCAGAACGCCGTGGTGGTCAGCCAGAA
GACACTTTCCAAGCTCATCGGACGTTCTTTGCGGACGGTCCAATACGCAGTCAAGGACTTGGTGGCCGAG
CGCTGGATCTCCGTCGTGAAGCTCAACGGCCCCGGCACCGTGTCGGCCTACGTGGTCAATGACCGCGTGG
CGTGGGGCCAGCCCCGCGACCAGTTGCGCCTGTCGGTGTTCAGTGCCGCCGTGGTGGTTGATCACGACGA
CCAGGACGAATCGCTGTTGGGGCATGGCGACCTGCGCCGCATCCCGACCCTGTATCCGGGCGAGCAGCAA
CTACCGACCGGCCCCGGCGAGGAGCCGCCCAGCCAGCCCGGCATTCCGGGCATGGAACCAGACCTGCCAG
CCTTGACCGAAACGGAGGAATGGGAACGGCGCGGGCAGCAGCGCCTGCCGATGCCCGATGAGCCGTGTTT
TCTGGACGATGGCGAGCCGTTGGAGCCGCCGACACGGGTCACGCTGCCGCGCCGGTAGCACTTGGG
Features (pLannotate 1.2.2; 7 found; start..end, strand, type, name):
     86..114     +  promoter       tac promoter: strong E. coli promoter; hybrid between the trp and lac UV5 promoters
    153..866     +  CDS            hfriFP: hfriFP is a fluorescent protein published in 2013, derived from Herbaspirillum frisingense.
    878..949     +  terminator     rrnB T1 terminator: transcription terminator T1 from the E. coli rrnB gene
    965..992     +  terminator     T7Te terminator: phage T7 early transcription terminator
   1062..1877    -  CDS            KanR: aminoglycoside phosphotransferase; aph(3')-Ia; confers resistance to kanamycin in bacteria or G418 (Geneticin®) in eukaryotes
   2124..2895    +  rep_origin     pBBR1 oriV: replication origin of the broad-host-range plasmid pBBR1 from Bordetella bronchiseptica; requires the pBBR1 Rep protein for replication
   2896..3558    +  CDS            pBBR1 Rep: replication protein for the broad-host-range plasmid pBBR1 from Bordetella bronchiseptica
