[The description below was written by a language model from this plasmid's Addgene catalogue record and pLannotate feature annotations shown in this document.]
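Description:
pCAT218 is a compact (about 3.6 kb) broad-host-range bacterial expression plasmid derived from pBBR1MCS-2 and assembled from modular parts by Golden Gate cloning. It belongs to the pCAT vector series, which the associated publication describes as designed to overcome inefficient electroporation of Cupriavidus necator H16. Replication relies on the pBBR1 oriV together with the adjacent pBBR1 Rep coding sequence. This origin and replication protein pair, originally from a Bordetella bronchiseptica plasmid, functions in many Gram-negative species as well as in E. coli. The record lists the plasmid as low copy. Selection is by kanamycin through an aminoglycoside phosphotransferase (aph(3')-Ia) gene, which is oriented opposite to the reporter cassette.

The payload is a single fluorescent reporter unit. A tac promoter, the strong hybrid of the trp and lacUV5 promoters, drives a roughly 714 bp open reading frame, followed by tandem rrnB T1 and T7Te transcription terminators that insulate the cassette from the rest of the backbone. The catalogue entry names the insert as a synthetic eGFP (907 bp, consistent with the whole promoter-to-terminator module). The automated annotation instead labels the coding sequence hfriFP, a fluorescent protein from Herbaspirillum frisingense, and the record does not resolve this discrepancy. No lacI repressor gene is annotated, so expression from tac may be effectively constitutive, although the record does not state this. The depositor and repository sequences differ by only two nucleotides in length and show the same feature layout. The plasmid is suited to use as a small reporter vector for assessing transformation and expression in C. necator and related hosts.
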