Addgene plasmid #134886: pCAT218
Purpose: Bacterial expression
Depositing lab: Thomas Howard. Depositing organization: Newcastle University (UK). Publication: pCAT vectors overcome inefficient electroporation of Cupriavidus necator H16. Azubuike CC, Gatehouse AMR, Howard TP. N Biotechnol. 2021 Nov 25;65:20-30. doi: 10.1016/j.nbt.2021.07.003. Epub 2021 Jul 29. PubMed 34333160.
Backbone
  Vector backbone: pBBR1MCS-2
  Vector type: Bacterial Expression, Synthetic Biology
Growth in bacteria
  Bacterial resistance: Kanamycin, 50 μg/mL
  Growth temperature: 37°C
  Growth strain: DH5alpha
  Copy number: Low Copy
Gene/Insert
  Gene/Insert name: eGFP
  Species: Synthetic
  Insert size (bp): 907
  Cloning method: Unknown
Terms and licenses: Academic/Nonprofit Terms; Industry Terms: Not Available to Industry
Depositor comments: Plasmid parts were assembled using Golden gate method
How to cite: pCAT218 was a gift from Thomas Howard (Addgene plasmid # 134886 ; http://n2t.net/addgene:134886 ; RRID:Addgene_134886)
